Addgene plasmid #184953: pSLS.436
Purpose: Express -Eco1 RT and ncRNA
Depositing lab: Seth Shipman. Depositing organization: J. David Gladstone Institutes. Publication: Precise genome editing across kingdoms of life using retron-derived DNA. Lopez SC, Crawford KD, Lear SK, Bhattarai-Kline S, Shipman SL. Nat Chem Biol. 2022 Feb;18(2):199-206. doi: 10.1038/s41589-021-00927-y. Epub 2021 Dec 23. PubMed 34949838.
Backbone
  Vector backbone: pRSFDUET-1
  Vector type: Bacterial Expression
Growth in bacteria
  Bacterial resistance: Kanamycin, 50 μg/mL
  Growth temperature: 37°C
  Growth strain: DH5alpha
  Copy number: High Copy
Gene/Insert
  Gene/Insert name: Eco1: ncRNA(wt) and RT
  Species: E. coli
  Promoter: T7
  Cloning method: Unknown
Terms and licenses: Academic/Nonprofit Terms; Industry Terms: Not Available to Industry
How to cite: pSLS.436 was a gift from Seth Shipman (Addgene plasmid # 184953 ; http://n2t.net/addgene:184953 ; RRID:Addgene_184953)
