[The description below was written by a language model from this plasmid's Addgene catalogue record and pLannotate feature annotations shown in this document.]
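Description:
pSLS.436 is a bacterial expression plasmid built on the pRSFDuet-1 backbone that carries the wild-type retron Eco1 (also known as Ec86) components from E. coli: the non-coding RNA (ncRNA) and the retron reverse transcriptase. It replicates from the RSF1030 origin, which is compatible with plasmids bearing other common origins and so allows co-maintenance with additional constructs in the same cell. It is selected with kanamycin through an aph(3')-Ia gene driven by a bla-type promoter. The catalogue lists it as high copy.

Expression is driven by a T7 promoter that spans the sequence origin and is closed by a T7 terminator, so transcription requires a host that supplies T7 RNA polymerase. The backbone also carries lacI under its own promoter. This fits the IPTG-inducible control usual in Duet vectors, although no lac operator is annotated in the feature table. The only annotated payload feature is the reverse transcriptase coding sequence, matched to the Eco1/Ec86 RT. The ncRNA is not annotated separately; the roughly 200 nt gap between the promoter and the RT gene could hold it, but the record does not confirm its position.

In a retron, the RT uses the folded ncRNA as both primer and template to produce multicopy single-stranded DNA (msDNA), a branched RNA–DNA molecule. The short SET1, TcR and extra AmpR promoter fragments are probably backbone remnants or spurious annotation matches rather than functional parts. The stated purpose is simply to express the Eco1 RT and ncRNA, and the associated work concerns retron-derived DNA as donor template for precise genome editing.
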