Features (pLannotate 1.2.2; 13 found; start..end, strand, type, name):
    204..1163    +  CDS            RT86_ECOLX: Protein predicted: Swiss-Prot protein existence level 4. Participates in the synthesis of a msDNA (a branched RNA linked by a 2',5'-phosphodiester linkage to a single-stranded DNA) of unknown function. The retron transcript serves as primer and template to the reaction, and codes for the RT. From Escherichia coli.
   1290..1307    +  CDS            SET1 (fragment): solubility-enhancement tag derived from T7 phage gene 10B
   1315..1362    +  terminator     T7 terminator: transcription terminator for bacteriophage T7 RNA polymerase
   1526..1583    +  promoter       AmpR promoter (fragment): bla
   1592..2407    -  CDS            KanR: aminoglycoside phosphotransferase; aph(3')-Ia; confers resistance to kanamycin in bacteria or G418 (Geneticin®) in eukaryotes
   2408..2499    -  promoter       AmpR promoter: bla
   2515..3264    -  rep_origin     RSF ori: Plasmids containing the RSF 1030 origin of replication can be propagated in E. coli cells that contain additional plasmids with compatible origins.
   3347..3411    -  CDS            TcR (fragment): tetracycline efflux protein; tet; confers resistance to tetracycline
   3426..3447    -  protein_bind   CAP binding site: CAP binding activates transcription in the presence of cAMP. E. coli catabolite activator protein
   3460..4542    -  CDS            lacI: lac repressor; lacI; The lac repressor binds to the lac operator to inhibit transcription in E. coli. This inhibition can be relieved by adding lactose or isopropyl-β-D-thiogalactopyranoside (IPTG).
   4543..4620    -  promoter       lacI promoter: lacI
   4628..4663    -  CDS            TcR (fragment): tetracycline efflux protein; tet; confers resistance to tetracycline
   4666..2       +  promoter       T7 promoter (across the origin): promoter for bacteriophage T7 RNA polymerase
>Addgene plasmid #184953 | pSLS.436 | addgene full sequence | sequence record 376706 | Addgene NGS Result
GGGCATTTAACTATGATAAGATTCCGTATGCGCACCCTTAGCGAGAGGTTTATCATTAAGGTCAACCTCT
GGATGTTGTTTCGGCATCCTGCATTGAATCTGAGTTACTGTCTGTTTTCCTTGTTGGAACGGAGAGCATC
GCCTGATGCTCTCCGAGCCAACCAGGAAACCCGTTTTTTCTGACGTAAGGGTGCGCAACTTTCATGAAAT
CCGCTGAATATTTGAACACTTTTAGATTGAGAAATCTCGGCCTACCTGTCATGAACAATTTGCATGACAT
GTCTAAGGCGACTCGCATATCTGTTGAAACACTTCGGTTGTTAATCTATACAGCTGATTTTCGCTATAGG
ATCTACACTGTAGAAAAGAAAGGCCCAGAGAAGAGAATGAGAACCATTTACCAACCTTCTCGAGAACTTA
AAGCCTTACAAGGATGGGTTCTACGTAACATTTTAGATAAACTGTCGTCATCTCCTTTTTCTATTGGATT
TGAAAAGCACCAATCTATTTTGAATAATGCTACCCCGCATATTGGGGCAAACTTTATACTGAATATTGAT
TTGGAGGATTTTTTCCCAAGTTTAACTGCTAACAAAGTTTTTGGAGTGTTCCATTCTCTTGGTTATAATC
GACTAATATCTTCAGTTTTGACAAAAATATGTTGTTATAAAAATCTGCTACCACAAGGTGCTCCATCATC
ACCTAAATTAGCTAATCTAATATGTTCTAAACTTGATTATCGTATTCAGGGTTATGCAGGTAGTCGGGGC
TTGATATATACGAGATATGCCGATGATCTCACCTTATCTGCACAGTCTATGAAAAAGGTTGTTAAAGCAC
GTGATTTTTTATTTTCTATAATCCCAAGTGAAGGATTGGTTATTAACTCAAAAAAAACTTGTATTAGTGG
GCCTCGTAGTCAGAGGAAAGTTACAGGTTTAGTTATTTCACAAGAGAAAGTTGGGATAGGTAGAGAAAAA
TATAAAGAAATTAGAGCAAAGATACATCATATATTTTGCGGTAAGTCTTCTGAGATAGAACACGTTAGGG
GATGGTTGTCATTTATTTTAAGTGTGGATTCAAAAAGCCATAGGAGATTAATAACTTATATTAGCAAATT
AGAAAAAAAATATGGAAAGAACCCTTTAAATAAAGCGAAGACCTAATGACATGGGCAGCAGCCATCACCA
TCATCACCACAGCCAGGATCCGAATTCGAGCTCGGCGCGCCTGCAGGTCGACAAGCTTGCGGCCGCATAA
TGCTTAAGTCGAACAGCTTAATTAACCTAGGCTGCTGCCACCGCTGAGCAATAACTAGCATAACCCCTTG
GGGCCTCTAAACGGGTCTTGAGGGGTTTTTTGCTGAAACCTCAGGCATTTGAGAAGCACACGGTCACACT
GCTTCCGGTAGTCAATAAACCGGTAAACCAGCAATAGACATAAGCGGCTATTTAACGACCCTGCCCTGAA
CCGACGACAAGCTGACGACCGGGTCTCCGCAAGTGGCACTTTTCGGGGAAATGTGCGCGGAACCCCTATT
TGTTTATTTTTCTAAATACATTCAAATATGTATCCGCTCATGAATTAATTCTTAGAAAAACTCATCGAGC
ATCAAATGAAACTGCAATTTATTCATATCAGGATTATCAATACCATATTTTTGAAAAAGCCGTTTCTGTA
ATGAAGGAGAAAACTCACCGAGGCAGTTCCATAGGATGGCAAGATCCTGGTATCGGTCTGCGATTCCGAC
TCGTCCAACATCAATACAACCTATTAATTTCCCCTCGTCAAAAATAAGGTTATCAAGTGAGAAATCACCA
TGAGTGACGACTGAATCCGGTGAGAATGGCAAAAGTTTATGCATTTCTTTCCAGACTTGTTCAACAGGCC
AGCCATTACGCTCGTCATCAAAATCACTCGCATCAACCAAACCGTTATTCATTCGTGATTGCGCCTGAGC
GAGACGAAATACGCGGTCGCTGTTAAAAGGACAATTACAAACAGGAATCGAATGCAACCGGCGCAGGAAC
ACTGCCAGCGCATCAACAATATTTTCACCTGAATCAGGATATTCTTCTAATACCTGGAATGCTGTTTTCC
CGGGGATCGCAGTGGTGAGTAACCATGCATCATCAGGAGTACGGATAAAATGCTTGATGGTCGGAAGAGG
CATAAATTCCGTCAGCCAGTTTAGTCTGACCATCTCATCTGTAACATCATTGGCAACGCTACCTTTGCCA
TGTTTCAGAAACAACTCTGGCGCATCGGGCTTCCCATACAATCGATAGATTGTCGCACCTGATTGCCCGA
CATTATCGCGAGCCCATTTATACCCATATAAATCAGCATCCATGTTGGAATTTAATCGCGGCCTAGAGCA
AGACGTTTCCCGTTGAATATGGCTCATACTCTTCCTTTTTCAATATTATTGAAGCATTTATCAGGGTTAT
TGTCTCATGAGCGGATACATATTTGAATGTATTTAGAAAAATAAACAAATAGGCATGCAGCGCTCTTCCG
CTTCCTCGCTCACTGACTCGCTACGCTCGGTCGTTCGACTGCGGCGAGCGGTGTCAGCTCACTCAAAAGC
GGTAATACGGTTATCCACAGAATCAGGGGATAAAGCCGGAAAGAACATGTGAGCAAAAAGCAAAGCACCG
GAAGAAGCCAACGCCGCAGGCGTTTTTCCATAGGCTCCGCCCCCCTGACGAGCATCACAAAAATCGACGC
TCAAGCCAGAGGTGGCGAAACCCGACAGGACTATAAAGATACCAGGCGTTTCCCCCTGGAAGCTCCCTCG
TGCGCTCTCCTGTTCCGACCCTGCCGCTTACCGGATACATGTCCGCCTTTCTCCCTTCGGGAAGCGTGGC
GCTTTCTCATAGCTCACGCTGTTGGTATCTCAGTTCGGTGTAGGTCGTTCGCTCCAAGCTGGGCTGTGTG
CACGAACCCCCCGTTCAGCCCGACCGCTGCGCCTTATCCGGTAACTATCGTCTTGAGTCCAACCCGGTAA
GACACGACTTATCGCCACTGGCAGCAGCCATTGGTAACTGATTTAGAGGACTTTGTCTTGAAGTTATGCA
CCTGTTAAGGCTAAACTGAAAGAACAGATTTTGGTGAGTGCGGTCCTCCAACCCACTTACCTTGGTTCAA
AGAGTTGGTAGCTCAGCGAACCTTGAGAAAACCACCGTTGGTAGCGGTGGTTTTTCTTTATTTATGAGAT
GATGAATCAATCGGTCTATCAAGTCAACGAACAGCTATTCCGTTACTCTAGATTTCAGTGCAATTTATCT
CTTCAAATGTAGCACCTGAAGTCAGCCCCATACGATATAAGTTGTAATTCTCATGTTAGTCATGCCCCGC
GCCCACCGGAAGGAGCTGACTGGGTTGAAGGCTCTCAAGGGCATCGGTCGAGATCCCGGTGCCTAATGAG
TGAGCTAACTTACATTAATTGCGTTGCGCTCACTGCCCGCTTTCCAGTCGGGAAACCTGTCGTGCCAGCT
GCATTAATGAATCGGCCAACGCGCGGGGAGAGGCGGTTTGCGTATTGGGCGCCAGGGTGGTTTTTCTTTT
CACCAGTGAGACGGGCAACAGCTGATTGCCCTTCACCGCCTGGCCCTGAGAGAGTTGCAGCAAGCGGTCC
ACGCTGGTTTGCCCCAGCAGGCGAAAATCCTGTTTGATGGTGGTTAACGGCGGGATATAACATGAGCTGT
CTTCGGTATCGTCGTATCCCACTACCGAGATGTCCGCACCAACGCGCAGCCCGGACTCGGTAATGGCGCG
CATTGCGCCCAGCGCCATCTGATCGTTGGCAACCAGCATCGCAGTGGGAACGATGCCCTCATTCAGCATT
TGCATGGTTTGTTGAAAACCGGACATGGCACTCCAGTCGCCTTCCCGTTCCGCTATCGGCTGAATTTGAT
TGCGAGTGAGATATTTATGCCAGCCAGCCAGACGCAGACGCGCCGAGACAGAACTTAATGGGCCCGCTAA
CAGCGCGATTTGCTGGTGACCCAATGCGACCAGATGCTCCACGCCCAGTCGCGTACCGTCTTCATGGGAG
AAAATAATACTGTTGATGGGTGTCTGGTCAGAGACATCAAGAAATAACGCCGGAACATTAGTGCAGGCAG
CTTCCACAGCAATGGCATCCTGGTCATCCAGCGGATAGTTAATGATCAGCCCACTGACGCGTTGCGCGAG
AAGATTGTGCACCGCCGCTTTACAGGCTTCGACGCCGCTTCGTTCTACCATCGACACCACCACGCTGGCA
CCCAGTTGATCGGCGCGAGATTTAATCGCCGCGACAATTTGCGACGGCGCGTGCAGGGCCAGACTGGAGG
TGGCAACGCCAATCAGCAACGACTGTTTGCCCGCCAGTTGTTGTGCCACGCGGTTGGGAATGTAATTCAG
CTCCGCCATCGCCGCTTCCACTTTTTCCCGCGTTTTCGCAGAAACGTGGCTGGCCTGGTTCACCACGCGG
GAAACGGTCTGATAAGAGACACCGGCATACTCTGCGACATCGTATAACGTTACTGGTTTCACATTCACCA
CCCTGAATTGACTCTCTTCCGGGCGCTATCATGCCATACCGCGAAAGGTTTTGCGCCATTCGATGGTGTC
CGGGATCTCGACGCTCTCCCTTATGCGACTCCTGCATTAGGAAATTAATACGACTCACTATA
